Addgene plasmid #133249: pMXs_FLAG-MCART1Q90A
Purpose: Express FLAG-tagged MCART1Q90A in mammalian cells
Depositing lab: David Sabatini. Depositing organization: Whitehead Institute for Biomedical Research. Publication: MCART1/SLC25A51 is required for mitochondrial NAD transport. Kory N, Uit de Bos J, van der Rijt S, Jankovic N, Gura M, Arp N, Pena IA, Prakash G, Chan SH, Kunchok T, Lewis CA, Sabatini DM. Sci Adv. 2020 Oct 21;6(43):eabe5310. doi: 10.1126/sciadv.abe5310. Print 2020 Oct. PubMed 33087354.
Backbone
  Vector backbone: pMXs
  Backbone manufacturer: Cell Biolabs, Inc.
  Backbone size w/o insert (bp): 5600
  Vector type: Mammalian Expression, Retroviral
  Selectable markers: Blasticidin
Growth in bacteria
  Bacterial resistance: Ampicillin, 100 μg/mL
  Growth temperature: 30°C
  Growth strain: NEB Stable
  Copy number: High Copy
Gene/Insert
  Gene/Insert name: MCART1 (alt name: SLC25A51)
  Species: H. sapiens (human)
  Mutation: codon-optimized for expression in human cells, Q90 mutated to A
  Entrez Gene: SLC25A51 (a.k.a. CG7943, MCART1)
  Tag / fusion protein: 3xFLAG (N terminal on backbone)
  Cloning method: Restriction Enzyme; 5′ cloning site EcoRI (unknown if destroyed); 3′ cloning site NotI (unknown if destroyed)
  Sequencing primers: 5′ GTGGACCATCCTCTAG; 3′ GACGGCAATATGGTG
Terms and licenses: Academic/Nonprofit Terms; Industry Terms: Not Available to Industry
How to cite: pMXs_FLAG-MCART1Q90A was a gift from David Sabatini (Addgene plasmid # 133249 ; http://n2t.net/addgene:133249 ; RRID:Addgene_133249)
