[The description below was written by a language model from this plasmid's Addgene catalogue record and pLannotate feature annotations shown in this document.]
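Description:
pMXs_FLAG-MCART1Q90A is a Moloney murine leukemia virus-based retroviral expression vector built on the pMXs backbone, designed to deliver and stably express a FLAG-tagged point mutant of human MCART1 (SLC25A51) in mammalian cells. In bacteria it is maintained through a high-copy ColE1/pUC-type origin and selected with ampicillin via the bla gene and its promoter. The viral portion comprises a 5′ MMLV LTR, the MMLV packaging signal with an adjoining MESV Ψ fragment, a truncated gag lacking its start codon, and a pol region carrying the splice acceptor. Together these allow the genomic RNA to be packaged when viral proteins are supplied in trans. A 3′ LTR closes the provirus. No separate internal promoter is annotated, so expression appears to be driven from the 5′ LTR.

The payload is a codon-optimized human SLC25A51 open reading frame carrying a Q90A substitution, cloned between EcoRI and NotI downstream of an N-terminal 3xFLAG tag supplied by the backbone. The automated annotation detects only a FLAG fragment followed by a short stretch matched to TDsmURFP. That match is far too short to be a fluorescent protein and most likely reflects tag or linker sequence. Downstream, an EMCV IRES links the transgene to blasticidin S deaminase, so both are translated from one transcript and transduced cells can be selected with blasticidin. A short lacI fragment is a backbone remnant. The two sequencing records differ by a single nucleotide in length and have identical feature content.

The associated study concerns the requirement of MCART1/SLC25A51 for mitochondrial NAD transport. The record does not state the functional consequence of the Q90A change, but the construct suits comparing this mutant with the wild-type carrier and detecting it through the FLAG epitope.
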