Features (pLannotate 1.2.2; 16 found; start..end, strand, type, name):
     39..455     +  CDS            gag (truncated): truncated Moloney murine leukemia virus (MMLV) gag gene lacking the start codon
    465..839     +  misc_feature   pol region: Moloney murine leukemia virus (MMLV) pol region containing the splice acceptor site
    922..942     +  CDS            FLAG (fragment): FLAG® epitope tag, followed by an enterokinase cleavage site
    943..970     +  CDS            TDsmURFP (fragment): monomeric tandem dimer of a small ultra-red fluorescent protein derived from a cyanobacterial phycobiliprotein (Rodriguez et al., 2016)
    976..1866    +  CDS            SLC25A51: S2551_HUMAN - Also known as MCART1 From Homo sapiens (Human).
   2010..2472    +  misc_feature   IRES: internal ribosome entry site (IRES) of the encephalomyocarditis virus (EMCV)
   2492..2881    +  CDS            BSD: blasticidin S deaminase; Aspergillus terreus BSD; confers resistance to blasticidin
   2930..3051    +  LTR            3' LTR (ΔU3) (fragment): self-inactivating 3' long terminal repeat (LTR) from Moloney murine leukemia virus
   3052..3521    +  LTR            LTR: long terminal repeat from Moloney murine leukemia virus
   3587..3639    -  CDS            lacI (fragment): lac repressor; lacI; The lac repressor binds to the lac operator to inhibit transcription in E. coli. This inhibition can be relieved by adding lactose or isopropyl-β-D-thiogalactopyranoside (IPTG).
   3822..4410    -  rep_origin     ori: high-copy-number ColE1/pMB1/pBR322/pUC origin of replication
   4574..5434    -  CDS            AmpR: β-lactamase; bla; confers resistance to ampicillin, carbenicillin, and related antibiotics
   5435..5539    -  promoter       AmpR promoter: bla
   5569..6162    +  LTR            LTR: long terminal repeat from Moloney murine leukemia virus
   6225..6424    +  misc_feature   MMLV Ψ: packaging signal of Moloney murine leukemia virus (MMLV)
   6476..6564    +  misc_feature   MESV Ψ (fragment): packaging signal of murine embryonic stem cell virus
>Addgene plasmid #133249 | pMXs_FLAG-MCART1Q90A | addgene full sequence | sequence record 261682 | Addgene NGS Result
TCTGTCTGACTGTGTTTCTGTATTTGTCTGAAAATTAGGGCCAGACTGTTACCACTCCCTTAAGTTTGAC
CTTAGGTCACTGGAAAGATGTCGAGCGGATCGCTCACAACCAGTCGGTAGATGTCAAGAAGAGACGTTGG
GTTACCTTCTGCTCTGCAGAATGGCCAACCTTTAACGTCGGATGGCCGCGAGACGGCACCTTTAACCGAG
ACCTCATCACCCAGGTTAAGATCAAGGTCTTTTCACCTGGCCCGCATGGACACCCAGACCAGGTCCCCTA
CATCGTGACCTGGGAAGCCTTGGCTTTTGACCCCCCTCCCTGGGTCAAGCCCTTTGTACACCCTAAGCCT
CCGCCTCCTCTTCCTCCATCCGCCCCGTCTCTCCCCCTTGAACCTCCTCGTTCGACCCCGCCTCGATCCT
CCCTTTATCCAGCCCTCACTCCTTCTCTAGGCGCCCCCATATGGCCATATGAGATCTTATATGGGGCACC
CCCGCCCCTTGTAAACTTCCCTGACCCTGACATGACAAGAGTTACTAACAGCCCCTCTCTCCAAGCTCAC
TTACAGGCTCTCTACTTAGTCCAGCACGAAGTCTGGAGACCTCTGGCGGCAGCCTACCAAGAACAACTGG
ACCGACCGGTGGTACCTCACCCTTACCGAGTCGGCGACACAGTGTGGGTCCGCCGACACCAGACTAAGAA
CCTAGAACCTCGCTGGAAAGGACCTTACACAGTCCTGCTGACCACCCCCACCGCCCTCAAAGTAGACGGC
ATCGCAGCTTGGATACACGCCGCCCACGTGAAGGCTGCCGACCCCGGGGGTGGACCATCCTCTAGACTGC
CGGATCTAGCTAGTTAATTAAGGATCCGCCACCATGGACTACAAGGACCACGACGGTGACTACAAGGACC
ACGACATCGACTACAAGGACGACGACGACAAGGGGCATGGCACCGGCAGCACCGGCAGCGAATTCATGAT
GGACTCAGAGGCGCATGAGAAAAGGCCGCCGATACTCACCAGCTCTAAGCAGGATATCTCCCCGCACATA
ACGAATGTCGGGGAAATGAAACACTATCTATGCGGATGCTGTGCTGCATTTAACAATGTAGCCATTACGT
TTCCAATACAAAAGGTTCTCTTTAGGCAACAGCTCTATGGAATTAAGACACGAGACGCGATATTGCAACT
CCGGCGCGACGGATTTAGAAACCTCTACAGAGGCATCCTTCCTCCACTGATGCAAAAGACAACGACATTG
GCCCTCATGTTTGGTCTGTATGAGGACCTTTCCTGCCTTCTCCACAAACACGTCTCAGCGCCGGAGTTCG
CAACGTCCGGAGTTGCAGCAGTCCTCGCCGGCACCACCGAAGCTATTTTCACGCCGTTGGAGCGGGTCCA
AACGTTGCTCCAAGATCACAAACATCACGACAAATTTACAAATACATACCAAGCTTTTAAAGCACTGAAG
TGTCATGGTATCGGTGAATACTACCGAGGATTGGTCCCAATTCTTTTCAGAAACGGATTGAGTAACGTTC
TGTTCTTCGGGCTTCGCGGGCCTATCAAAGAACACCTTCCCACAGCCACGACCCATTCTGCTCATTTGGT
AAATGATTTCATTTGTGGAGGGCTGTTGGGAGCGATGTTGGGATTCCTCTTCTTTCCAATAAACGTAGTA
AAGACCCGCATTCAAAGCCAAATCGGCGGTGAATTTCAGTCATTCCCGAAAGTGTTCCAAAAGATCTGGC
TGGAACGCGACAGGAAGCTGATAAATCTGTTTCGCGGGGCGCATCTTAACTATCACCGAAGTCTGATAAG
CTGGGGCATCATAAATGCAACCTATGAGTTTTTGCTTAAAGTTATTTGAGCGGCCGCTACGTAAATTCCG
CCCCCCCCCCCCTCTCCCTCCCCCCCCCCTAACGTTACTGGCCGAAGCCGCTTGGAATAAGGCCGGTGTG
CGTTTGTCTATATGTTATTTTCCACCATATTGCCGTCTTTTGGCAATGTGAGGGCCCGGAAACCTGGCCC
TGTCTTCTTGACGAGCATTCCTAGGGGTCTTTCCCCTCTCGCCAAAGGAATGCAAGGTCTGTTGAATGTC
GTGAAGGAAGCAGTTCCTCTGGAAGCTTCTTGAAGACAAACAACGTCTGTAGCGACCCTTTGCAGGCAGC
GGAACCCCCCACCTGGCGACAGGTGCCTCTGCGGCCAAAAGCCACGTGTATAAGATACACCTGCAAAGGC
GGCACAACCCCAGTGCCACGTTGTGAGTTGGATAGTTGTGGAAAGAGTCAAATGGCTCTCCTCAAGCGTA
TTCAACAAGGGGCTGAAGGATGCCCAGAAGGTACCCCATTGTATGGGATCTGATCTGGGGCCTCGGTGCA
CATGCTTTACATGTGTTTAGTCGAGGTTAAAAAAACGTCTAGGCCCCCCGAACCACGGGGACGTGGTTTT
CCTTTGAAAAACACGATGATAATATGGCCACAACCATGGTTCCTTTGTCTCAAGAAGAATCCACCCTCAT
TGAAAGAGCAACGGCTACAATCAACAGCATCCCCATCTCTGAAGACTACAGCGTCGCCAGCGCAGCTCTC
TCTAGCGACGGCCGCATCTTCACTGGTGTCAATGTATATCATTTTACTGGGGGACCTTGTGCAGAACTCG
TGGTGCTGGGCACTGCTGCTGCTGCGGCAGCTGGCAACCTGACTTGTATCGTCGCGATCGGAAATGAGAA
CAGGGGCATCTTGAGCCCCTGCGGACGGTGCCGACAGGTGCTTCTCGATCTGCATCCTGGGATCAAAGCC
ATAGTGAAGGACAGTGATGGACAGCCGACGGCAGTTGGGATTCGTGAATTGCTGCCCTCTGGTTATGTGT
GGGAGGGCTAAGTCGACGATAAAATAAAAGATTTTATTTAGTCTCCAGAAAAAGGGGGGAATGAAAGACC
CCACCTGTAGGTTTGGCAAGCTAGCTTAAGTAACGCCATTTTGCAAGGCATGGAAAAATACATAACTGAG
AATAGAGAAGTTCAGATCAAGGTCAGGAACAGATGGAACAGCTGAATATGGGCCAAACAGGATATCTGTG
GTAAGCAGTTCCTGCCCCGGCTCAGGGCCAAGAACAGATGGAACAGCTGAATATGGGCCAAACAGGATAT
CTGTGGTAAGCAGTTCCTGCCCCGGCTCAGGGCCAAGAACAGATGGTCCCCAGATGCGGTCCAGCCCTCA
GCAGTTTCTAGAGAACCATCAGATGTTTCCAGGGTGCCCCAAGGACCTGAAATGACCCTGTGCCTTATTT
GAACTAACCAATCAGTTCGCTTCTCGCTTCTGTTCGCGCGCTTCTGCTCCCCGAGCTCAATAAAAGAGCC
CACAACCCCTCACTCGGGGCGCCAGTCCTCCGATTGACTGAGTCGCCCGGGTACCCGTGTATCCAATAAA
CCCTCTTGCAGTTGCATCCGACTTGTGGTCTCGCTGTTCCTTGGGAGGGTCTCCTCTGAGTGATTGACTA
CCCGTCAGCGGGGGTCTTTCACATGCAGCATGTATCAAAATTAATTTGGTTTTTTTTCTTAAGTATTTAC
ATTAAATGGCCATAGTTGCATTAATGAATCGGCCAACGCGCGGGGAGAGGCGGTTTGCGTATTGGGCGCT
CTTCCGCTTCCTCGCTCACTGACTCGCTGCGCTCGGTCGTTCGGCTGCGGCGAGCGGTATCAGCTCACTC
AAAGGCGGTAATACGGTTATCCACAGAATCAGGGGATAACGCAGGAAAGAACATGTGAGCAAAAGGCCAG
CAAAAGGCCAGGAACCGTAAAAAGGCCGCGTTGCTGGCGTTTTTCCATAGGCTCCGCCCCCCTGACGAGC
ATCACAAAAATCGACGCTCAAGTCAGAGGTGGCGAAACCCGACAGGACTATAAAGATACCAGGCGTTTCC
CCCTGGAAGCTCCCTCGTGCGCTCTCCTGTTCCGACCCTGCCGCTTACCGGATACCTGTCCGCCTTTCTC
CCTTCGGGAAGCGTGGCGCTTTCTCATAGCTCACGCTGTAGGTATCTCAGTTCGGTGTAGGTCGTTCGCT
CCAAGCTGGGCTGTGTGCACGAACCCCCCGTTCAGCCCGACCGCTGCGCCTTATCCGGTAACTATCGTCT
TGAGTCCAACCCGGTAAGACACGACTTATCGCCACTGGCAGCAGCCACTGGTAACAGGATTAGCAGAGCG
AGGTATGTAGGCGGTGCTACAGAGTTCTTGAAGTGGTGGCCTAACTACGGCTACACTAGAAGAACAGTAT
TTGGTATCTGCGCTCTGCTGAAGCCAGTTACCTTCGGAAAAAGAGTTGGTAGCTCTTGATCCGGCAAACA
AACCACCGCTGGTAGCGGTGGTTTTTTTGTTTGCAAGCAGCAGATTACGCGCAGAAAAAAAGGATCTCAA
GAAGATCCTTTGATCTTTTCTACGGGGTCTGACGCTCAGTGGAACGAAAACTCACGTTAAGGGATTTTGG
TCATGAGATTATCAAAAAGGATCTTCACCTAGATCCTTTTGCGGCCGGCCGCAAATCAATCTAAAGTATA
TATGAGTAAACTTGGTCTGACAGTTACCAATGCTTAATCAGTGAGGCACCTATCTCAGCGATCTGTCTAT
TTCGTTCATCCATAGTTGCCTGACTCCCCGTCGTGTAGATAACTACGATACGGGAGGGCTTACCATCTGG
CCCCAGTGCTGCAATGATACCGCGAGACCCACGCTCACCGGCTCCAGATTTATCAGCAATAAACCAGCCA
GCCGGAAGGGCCGAGCGCAGAAGTGGTCCTGCAACTTTATCCGCCTCCATCCAGTCTATTAATTGTTGCC
GGGAAGCTAGAGTAAGTAGTTCGCCAGTTAATAGTTTGCGCAACGTTGTTGCCATTGCTACAGGCATCGT
GGTGTCACGCTCGTCGTTTGGTATGGCTTCATTCAGCTCCGGTTCCCAACGATCAAGGCGAGTTACATGA
TCCCCCATGTTGTGCAAAAAAGCGGTTAGCTCCTTCGGTCCTCCGATCGTTGTCAGAAGTAAGTTGGCCG
CAGTGTTATCACTCATGGTTATGGCAGCACTGCATAATTCTCTTACTGTCATGCCATCCGTAAGATGCTT
TTCTGTGACTGGTGAGTACTCAACCAAGTCATTCTGAGAATAGTGTATGCGGCGACCGAGTTGCTCTTGC
CCGGCGTCAATACGGGATAATACCGCGCCACATAGCAGAACTTTAAAAGTGCTCATCATTGGAAAACGTT
CTTCGGGGCGAAAACTCTCAAGGATCTTACCGCTGTTGAGATCCAGTTCGATGTAACCCACTCGTGCACC
CAACTGATCTTCAGCATCTTTTACTTTCACCAGCGTTTCTGGGTGAGCAAAAACAGGAAGGCAAAATGCC
GCAAAAAAGGGAATAAGGGCGACACGGAAATGTTGAATACTCATACTCTTCCTTTTTCAATATTATTGAA
GCATTTATCAGGGTTATTGTCTCATGAGCGGATACATATTTGAATGTATTTAGAAAAATAAACAAATAGG
GGTTCCGCGCACATTTCCCCGAAAAGTGCCACCTGCATAATGAAAGACCCCACCTGTAGGTTTGGCAAGC
TAGCTTAAGTAACGCCATTTTGCAAGGCATGGAAAAATACATAACTGAGAATAGAAAAGTTCAGATCAAG
GTCAGGAACAGATGGAACAGCTGAATATGGGCCAAACAGGATATCTGTGGTAAGCAGTTCCTGCCCCGGC
TCAGGGCCAAGAACAGATGGAACAGCTGAATATGGGCCAAACAGGATATCTGTGGTAAGCAGTTCCTGCC
CCGGCTCAGGGCCAAGAACAGATGGTCCCCAGATGCGGTCCAGCCCTCAGCAGTTTCTAGAGAACCATCA
GATGTTTCCAGGGTGCCCCAAGGACCTGAAATGACCCTGTGCCTTATTTGAACTAACCAATCAGTTCGCT
TCTCGCTTCTGTTCGCGCGCTTCTGCTCCCCGAGCTCAATAAAAGAGCCCACAACCCCTCACTCGGCGCG
CCAGTCCTCCGATTGACTGAGTCGCCCGGGTACCCGTGTATCCAATAAACCCTCTTGCAGTTGCATCCGA
CTTGTGGTCTCGCTGTTCCTTGGGAGGGTCTCCTCTGAGTGATTGACTACCCGTCAGCGGGGGTCTTTCA
TTTGGGGGCTCGTCCGGGATCGGGAGACCCCTGCCCAGGGACCACCGACCCACCACCGGGAGGTAAGCTG
GCCAGCAACTTATCTGTGTCTGTCCGATTGTCTAGTGTCTATGACTGATTTTATGCGCCTGCGTCGGTAC
TAGTTAGCTAACTAGCTCTGTATCTGGCGGACCCGTGGTGGAACTGACGAGTTCGGAACACCCGGCCGCA
ACCCTGGGAGACGTCCCAGGGACTTCGGGGGCCGTTTTTGTGGCCCGACCTGAGTCCAAAAATCCCGATC
GTTTTGGACTCTTTGGTGCACCCCCCTAATAGGAGGGATATGTGGTTCTGGTAGGAGACGAGAACCTAAA
ACAGTTCCCGCCTCCGTCTGAATTTTTGCTTTCGGTTTGGGACCGAAGCCGCGCCGCGCGTCTTGTCTGC
TGCAGCATCGTTCTGTGTTGTC
