Features (pLannotate 1.2.2; 16 found; start..end, strand, type, name):
     39..455     +  CDS            gag (truncated): truncated Moloney murine leukemia virus (MMLV) gag gene lacking the start codon
    465..839     +  misc_feature   pol region: Moloney murine leukemia virus (MMLV) pol region containing the splice acceptor site
    922..942     +  CDS            FLAG (fragment): FLAG® epitope tag, followed by an enterokinase cleavage site
    943..970     +  CDS            TDsmURFP (fragment): monomeric tandem dimer of a small ultra-red fluorescent protein derived from a cyanobacterial phycobiliprotein (Rodriguez et al., 2016)
    976..1866    +  CDS            SLC25A51: S2551_HUMAN - Also known as MCART1 From Homo sapiens (Human).
   2011..2473    +  misc_feature   IRES: internal ribosome entry site (IRES) of the encephalomyocarditis virus (EMCV)
   2493..2882    +  CDS            BSD: blasticidin S deaminase; Aspergillus terreus BSD; confers resistance to blasticidin
   2931..3052    +  LTR            3' LTR (ΔU3) (fragment): self-inactivating 3' long terminal repeat (LTR) from Moloney murine leukemia virus
   3053..3522    +  LTR            LTR: long terminal repeat from Moloney murine leukemia virus
   3588..3640    -  CDS            lacI (fragment): lac repressor; lacI; The lac repressor binds to the lac operator to inhibit transcription in E. coli. This inhibition can be relieved by adding lactose or isopropyl-β-D-thiogalactopyranoside (IPTG).
   3823..4411    -  rep_origin     ori: high-copy-number ColE1/pMB1/pBR322/pUC origin of replication
   4575..5435    -  CDS            AmpR: β-lactamase; bla; confers resistance to ampicillin, carbenicillin, and related antibiotics
   5436..5540    -  promoter       AmpR promoter: bla
   5570..6163    +  LTR            LTR: long terminal repeat from Moloney murine leukemia virus
   6226..6425    +  misc_feature   MMLV Ψ: packaging signal of Moloney murine leukemia virus (MMLV)
   6477..6565    +  misc_feature   MESV Ψ (fragment): packaging signal of murine embryonic stem cell virus
>Addgene plasmid #133249 | pMXs_FLAG-MCART1Q90A | addgene full sequence | sequence record 273755 | Addgene NGS Result
TCTGTCTGACTGTGTTTCTGTATTTGTCTGAAAATTAGGGCCAGACTGTTACCACTCCCTTAAGTTTGAC
CTTAGGTCACTGGAAAGATGTCGAGCGGATCGCTCACAACCAGTCGGTAGATGTCAAGAAGAGACGTTGG
GTTACCTTCTGCTCTGCAGAATGGCCAACCTTTAACGTCGGATGGCCGCGAGACGGCACCTTTAACCGAG
ACCTCATCACCCAGGTTAAGATCAAGGTCTTTTCACCTGGCCCGCATGGACACCCAGACCAGGTCCCCTA
CATCGTGACCTGGGAAGCCTTGGCTTTTGACCCCCCTCCCTGGGTCAAGCCCTTTGTACACCCTAAGCCT
CCGCCTCCTCTTCCTCCATCCGCCCCGTCTCTCCCCCTTGAACCTCCTCGTTCGACCCCGCCTCGATCCT
CCCTTTATCCAGCCCTCACTCCTTCTCTAGGCGCCCCCATATGGCCATATGAGATCTTATATGGGGCACC
CCCGCCCCTTGTAAACTTCCCTGACCCTGACATGACAAGAGTTACTAACAGCCCCTCTCTCCAAGCTCAC
TTACAGGCTCTCTACTTAGTCCAGCACGAAGTCTGGAGACCTCTGGCGGCAGCCTACCAAGAACAACTGG
ACCGACCGGTGGTACCTCACCCTTACCGAGTCGGCGACACAGTGTGGGTCCGCCGACACCAGACTAAGAA
CCTAGAACCTCGCTGGAAAGGACCTTACACAGTCCTGCTGACCACCCCCACCGCCCTCAAAGTAGACGGC
ATCGCAGCTTGGATACACGCCGCCCACGTGAAGGCTGCCGACCCCGGGGGTGGACCATCCTCTAGACTGC
CGGATCTAGCTAGTTAATTAAGGATCCGCCACCATGGACTACAAGGACCACGACGGTGACTACAAGGACC
ACGACATCGACTACAAGGACGACGACGACAAGGGGCATGGCACCGGCAGCACCGGCAGCGAATTCATGAT
GGACTCAGAGGCGCATGAGAAAAGGCCGCCGATACTCACCAGCTCTAAGCAGGATATCTCCCCGCACATA
ACGAATGTCGGGGAAATGAAACACTATCTATGCGGATGCTGTGCTGCATTTAACAATGTAGCCATTACGT
TTCCAATACAAAAGGTTCTCTTTAGGCAACAGCTCTATGGAATTAAGACACGAGACGCGATATTGCAACT
CCGGCGCGACGGATTTAGAAACCTCTACAGAGGCATCCTTCCTCCACTGATGGCAAAGACAACGACATTG
GCCCTCATGTTTGGTCTGTATGAGGACCTTTCCTGCCTTCTCCACAAACACGTCTCAGCGCCGGAGTTCG
CAACGTCCGGAGTTGCAGCAGTCCTCGCCGGCACCACCGAAGCTATTTTCACGCCGTTGGAGCGGGTCCA
AACGTTGCTCCAAGATCACAAACATCACGACAAATTTACAAATACATACCAAGCTTTTAAAGCACTGAAG
TGTCATGGTATCGGTGAATACTACCGAGGATTGGTCCCAATTCTTTTCAGAAACGGATTGAGTAACGTTC
TGTTCTTCGGGCTTCGCGGGCCTATCAAAGAACACCTTCCCACTGCCACCACACACAGCGCTCATTTGGT
AAATGATTTCATTTGTGGAGGGCTGTTGGGAGCGATGTTGGGATTCCTCTTCTTTCCAATAAACGTAGTA
AAGACCCGCATTCAAAGCCAAATCGGCGGTGAATTTCAGTCATTCCCGAAAGTGTTCCAAAAGATCTGGC
TGGAACGCGACAGGAAGCTGATAAATCTGTTTCGCGGGGCGCATCTTAACTATCACCGAAGTCTGATAAG
CTGGGGCATCATAAATGCAACCTATGAGTTTTTGCTTAAAGTTATTTGAGCGGCCGCTACGTAAATTCCG
CCCCCCCCCCCCCTCTCCCTCCCCCCCCCCTAACGTTACTGGCCGAAGCCGCTTGGAATAAGGCCGGTGT
GCGTTTGTCTATATGTTATTTTCCACCATATTGCCGTCTTTTGGCAATGTGAGGGCCCGGAAACCTGGCC
CTGTCTTCTTGACGAGCATTCCTAGGGGTCTTTCCCCTCTCGCCAAAGGAATGCAAGGTCTGTTGAATGT
CGTGAAGGAAGCAGTTCCTCTGGAAGCTTCTTGAAGACAAACAACGTCTGTAGCGACCCTTTGCAGGCAG
CGGAACCCCCCACCTGGCGACAGGTGCCTCTGCGGCCAAAAGCCACGTGTATAAGATACACCTGCAAAGG
CGGCACAACCCCAGTGCCACGTTGTGAGTTGGATAGTTGTGGAAAGAGTCAAATGGCTCTCCTCAAGCGT
ATTCAACAAGGGGCTGAAGGATGCCCAGAAGGTACCCCATTGTATGGGATCTGATCTGGGGCCTCGGTGC
ACATGCTTTACATGTGTTTAGTCGAGGTTAAAAAAACGTCTAGGCCCCCCGAACCACGGGGACGTGGTTT
TCCTTTGAAAAACACGATGATAATATGGCCACAACCATGGTTCCTTTGTCTCAAGAAGAATCCACCCTCA
TTGAAAGAGCAACGGCTACAATCAACAGCATCCCCATCTCTGAAGACTACAGCGTCGCCAGCGCAGCTCT
CTCTAGCGACGGCCGCATCTTCACTGGTGTCAATGTATATCATTTTACTGGGGGACCTTGTGCAGAACTC
GTGGTGCTGGGCACTGCTGCTGCTGCGGCAGCTGGCAACCTGACTTGTATCGTCGCGATCGGAAATGAGA
ACAGGGGCATCTTGAGCCCCTGCGGACGGTGCCGACAGGTGCTTCTCGATCTGCATCCTGGGATCAAAGC
CATAGTGAAGGACAGTGATGGACAGCCGACGGCAGTTGGGATTCGTGAATTGCTGCCCTCTGGTTATGTG
TGGGAGGGCTAAGTCGACGATAAAATAAAAGATTTTATTTAGTCTCCAGAAAAAGGGGGGAATGAAAGAC
CCCACCTGTAGGTTTGGCAAGCTAGCTTAAGTAACGCCATTTTGCAAGGCATGGAAAAATACATAACTGA
GAATAGAGAAGTTCAGATCAAGGTCAGGAACAGATGGAACAGCTGAATATGGGCCAAACAGGATATCTGT
GGTAAGCAGTTCCTGCCCCGGCTCAGGGCCAAGAACAGATGGAACAGCTGAATATGGGCCAAACAGGATA
TCTGTGGTAAGCAGTTCCTGCCCCGGCTCAGGGCCAAGAACAGATGGTCCCCAGATGCGGTCCAGCCCTC
AGCAGTTTCTAGAGAACCATCAGATGTTTCCAGGGTGCCCCAAGGACCTGAAATGACCCTGTGCCTTATT
TGAACTAACCAATCAGTTCGCTTCTCGCTTCTGTTCGCGCGCTTCTGCTCCCCGAGCTCAATAAAAGAGC
CCACAACCCCTCACTCGGGGCGCCAGTCCTCCGATTGACTGAGTCGCCCGGGTACCCGTGTATCCAATAA
ACCCTCTTGCAGTTGCATCCGACTTGTGGTCTCGCTGTTCCTTGGGAGGGTCTCCTCTGAGTGATTGACT
ACCCGTCAGCGGGGGTCTTTCACATGCAGCATGTATCAAAATTAATTTGGTTTTTTTTCTTAAGTATTTA
CATTAAATGGCCATAGTTGCATTAATGAATCGGCCAACGCGCGGGGAGAGGCGGTTTGCGTATTGGGCGC
TCTTCCGCTTCCTCGCTCACTGACTCGCTGCGCTCGGTCGTTCGGCTGCGGCGAGCGGTATCAGCTCACT
CAAAGGCGGTAATACGGTTATCCACAGAATCAGGGGATAACGCAGGAAAGAACATGTGAGCAAAAGGCCA
GCAAAAGGCCAGGAACCGTAAAAAGGCCGCGTTGCTGGCGTTTTTCCATAGGCTCCGCCCCCCTGACGAG
CATCACAAAAATCGACGCTCAAGTCAGAGGTGGCGAAACCCGACAGGACTATAAAGATACCAGGCGTTTC
CCCCTGGAAGCTCCCTCGTGCGCTCTCCTGTTCCGACCCTGCCGCTTACCGGATACCTGTCCGCCTTTCT
CCCTTCGGGAAGCGTGGCGCTTTCTCATAGCTCACGCTGTAGGTATCTCAGTTCGGTGTAGGTCGTTCGC
TCCAAGCTGGGCTGTGTGCACGAACCCCCCGTTCAGCCCGACCGCTGCGCCTTATCCGGTAACTATCGTC
TTGAGTCCAACCCGGTAAGACACGACTTATCGCCACTGGCAGCAGCCACTGGTAACAGGATTAGCAGAGC
GAGGTATGTAGGCGGTGCTACAGAGTTCTTGAAGTGGTGGCCTAACTACGGCTACACTAGAAGAACAGTA
TTTGGTATCTGCGCTCTGCTGAAGCCAGTTACCTTCGGAAAAAGAGTTGGTAGCTCTTGATCCGGCAAAC
AAACCACCGCTGGTAGCGGTGGTTTTTTTGTTTGCAAGCAGCAGATTACGCGCAGAAAAAAAGGATCTCA
AGAAGATCCTTTGATCTTTTCTACGGGGTCTGACGCTCAGTGGAACGAAAACTCACGTTAAGGGATTTTG
GTCATGAGATTATCAAAAAGGATCTTCACCTAGATCCTTTTGCGGCCGGCCGCAAATCAATCTAAAGTAT
ATATGAGTAAACTTGGTCTGACAGTTACCAATGCTTAATCAGTGAGGCACCTATCTCAGCGATCTGTCTA
TTTCGTTCATCCATAGTTGCCTGACTCCCCGTCGTGTAGATAACTACGATACGGGAGGGCTTACCATCTG
GCCCCAGTGCTGCAATGATACCGCGAGACCCACGCTCACCGGCTCCAGATTTATCAGCAATAAACCAGCC
AGCCGGAAGGGCCGAGCGCAGAAGTGGTCCTGCAACTTTATCCGCCTCCATCCAGTCTATTAATTGTTGC
CGGGAAGCTAGAGTAAGTAGTTCGCCAGTTAATAGTTTGCGCAACGTTGTTGCCATTGCTACAGGCATCG
TGGTGTCACGCTCGTCGTTTGGTATGGCTTCATTCAGCTCCGGTTCCCAACGATCAAGGCGAGTTACATG
ATCCCCCATGTTGTGCAAAAAAGCGGTTAGCTCCTTCGGTCCTCCGATCGTTGTCAGAAGTAAGTTGGCC
GCAGTGTTATCACTCATGGTTATGGCAGCACTGCATAATTCTCTTACTGTCATGCCATCCGTAAGATGCT
TTTCTGTGACTGGTGAGTACTCAACCAAGTCATTCTGAGAATAGTGTATGCGGCGACCGAGTTGCTCTTG
CCCGGCGTCAATACGGGATAATACCGCGCCACATAGCAGAACTTTAAAAGTGCTCATCATTGGAAAACGT
TCTTCGGGGCGAAAACTCTCAAGGATCTTACCGCTGTTGAGATCCAGTTCGATGTAACCCACTCGTGCAC
CCAACTGATCTTCAGCATCTTTTACTTTCACCAGCGTTTCTGGGTGAGCAAAAACAGGAAGGCAAAATGC
CGCAAAAAAGGGAATAAGGGCGACACGGAAATGTTGAATACTCATACTCTTCCTTTTTCAATATTATTGA
AGCATTTATCAGGGTTATTGTCTCATGAGCGGATACATATTTGAATGTATTTAGAAAAATAAACAAATAG
GGGTTCCGCGCACATTTCCCCGAAAAGTGCCACCTGCATAATGAAAGACCCCACCTGTAGGTTTGGCAAG
CTAGCTTAAGTAACGCCATTTTGCAAGGCATGGAAAAATACATAACTGAGAATAGAAAAGTTCAGATCAA
GGTCAGGAACAGATGGAACAGCTGAATATGGGCCAAACAGGATATCTGTGGTAAGCAGTTCCTGCCCCGG
CTCAGGGCCAAGAACAGATGGAACAGCTGAATATGGGCCAAACAGGATATCTGTGGTAAGCAGTTCCTGC
CCCGGCTCAGGGCCAAGAACAGATGGTCCCCAGATGCGGTCCAGCCCTCAGCAGTTTCTAGAGAACCATC
AGATGTTTCCAGGGTGCCCCAAGGACCTGAAATGACCCTGTGCCTTATTTGAACTAACCAATCAGTTCGC
TTCTCGCTTCTGTTCGCGCGCTTCTGCTCCCCGAGCTCAATAAAAGAGCCCACAACCCCTCACTCGGCGC
GCCAGTCCTCCGATTGACTGAGTCGCCCGGGTACCCGTGTATCCAATAAACCCTCTTGCAGTTGCATCCG
ACTTGTGGTCTCGCTGTTCCTTGGGAGGGTCTCCTCTGAGTGATTGACTACCCGTCAGCGGGGGTCTTTC
ATTTGGGGGCTCGTCCGGGATCGGGAGACCCCTGCCCAGGGACCACCGACCCACCACCGGGAGGTAAGCT
GGCCAGCAACTTATCTGTGTCTGTCCGATTGTCTAGTGTCTATGACTGATTTTATGCGCCTGCGTCGGTA
CTAGTTAGCTAACTAGCTCTGTATCTGGCGGACCCGTGGTGGAACTGACGAGTTCGGAACACCCGGCCGC
AACCCTGGGAGACGTCCCAGGGACTTCGGGGGCCGTTTTTGTGGCCCGACCTGAGTCCAAAAATCCCGAT
CGTTTTGGACTCTTTGGTGCACCCCCCTAATAGGAGGGATATGTGGTTCTGGTAGGAGACGAGAACCTAA
AACAGTTCCCGCCTCCGTCTGAATTTTTGCTTTCGGTTTGGGACCGAAGCCGCGCCGCGCGTCTTGTCTG
CTGCAGCATCGTTCTGTGTTGTC
